LOCUS       pLIB_FH-nsp9 5340 bp DNA circular SYN 07-APR-2021
DEFINITION  pLIB_3xFlag-His6-nsp9
ACCESSION   pLIB_FH-nsp9
KEYWORDS    .
SOURCE      Unknown.
  ORGANISM  Unknown Unclassified.
REFERENCE   1 (bases 1 to 5340)
  AUTHORS   Self
  JOURNAL   Unpublished.
FEATURES             Location/Qualifiers
     CDS             687..1547
                     /label="AmpR"
     misc_signal     2611..2835
                     /label="Tn7R" CDS
     complement      (2902..3435)
                     /label="GentaR"
     misc_signal     4132..4162
                     /label="polh promoter"
     CDS             4270..4719
                     /label="3xFlag-His6-nsp9"
     misc_signal     4788..4979
                     /label="SV40 late polyA"
     misc_signal     5093..5258
                     /label="Tn7L"
ORIGIN
        1 ttctctgtca cagaatgaaa atttttctgt catctcttcg ttattaatgt ttgtaattga
       61 ctgaatatca acgcttattt gcagcctgaa tggcgaatgg gnnnnnnnnn nnnnnnnnnn
      121 nnnnnnnnnn nnnnnnnnnn nnnnnnnnnn nnnnnnnnnn nnnnnnnnnn nnnnnnnnnn
      181 nnnnnnnnnn nnnnnnnnnn nnnnnnnnnn nnnnnnnnnn nnnnncnnnn nnnnnnnnnn
      241 nnnnnnnnnn nnnnnnnnnn nnnnnnnnnn nnnnnnnnnn nnnnnnnnnn nnnnnnnnnn
      301 nnnnnnnnnn nnnnnnnann nnnnnnnnnn nnnnnnnnnn nnnnnnnnnn nnnnnnnnnn
      361 nnnnnnncct ttgacgttgg agtccacgtt cttnnnnnnn nnnnnnnnnn nnnnnnnnnn
      421 nnnnnnnnnn accctatctc ggtctattct tttgatttat aagggatttt gccgatttcg
      481 gcctattggt taaaaaatga gctgatttaa caaaaattta acgcgaattt taacaaaata
      541 ttaacgctta caatttaggt ggcacttttc ggggaaatgt gcgcggaacc cctatttgtt
      601 tatttttcta aatacattca aatatgtatc cgctcatgag acaataaccc tgataaatgc
      661 ttcaataata ttgaaaaagg aagagtatga gtattcaaca tttccgtgtc gcccttattc
      721 ccttttttgc ggcattttgc cttcctgttt ttgctcaccc agaaacgctg gtgaaagtaa
      781 aagatgctga agatcagttg ggtgcacgag tgggttacat cgaactggat ctcaacagcg
      841 gtaagatcct tgagagtttt cgccccgaag aacgttttcc aatgatgagc acttttaaag
      901 ttctgctatg tggcgcggta ttatcccgta ttgacgccgg gcaagagcaa ctcggtcgcc
      961 gcatacacta ttctcagaat gacttggttg agtactcacc agtcacagaa aagcatctta
     1021 cggatggcat gacagtaaga gaattatgca gtgctgccat aaccatgagt gataacactg
     1081 cggccaactt acttctgaca acgatcggag gaccgaagga gctaaccgct tttttgcaca
     1141 acatggggga tcatgtaact cgccttgatc gttgggaacc ggagctgaat gaagccatac
     1201 caaacgacga gcgtgacacc acgatgcctg tagcaatggc aacaacgttg cgcaaactat
     1261 taactggcga actacttact ctagcttccc ggcaacaatt aatagactgg atggaggcgg
     1321 ataaagttgc aggaccactt ctgcgctcgg cccttccggc tggctggttt attgctgata
     1381 aatctggagc cggtgagcgt gggtctcgcg gtatcattgc agcactgggg ccagatggta
     1441 agccctcccg tatcgtagtt atctacacga cggggagtca ggcaactatg gatgaacgaa
     1501 atagacagat cgctgagata ggtgcctcac tgattaagca ttggtaactg tcagaccaag
     1561 tttactcata tatactttag attgatttaa aacttcattt ttaatttaaa aggatctagg
     1621 tgaagatcct ttttgataat ctcatgacca aaatccctta acgtgagttt tcgttccact
     1681 gagcgtcaga ccccgtagaa aagatcaaag gatcttcttg agatcctttt tttctgcgcg
     1741 taatctgctg cttgcaaaca aaaaaaccac cgctaccagc ggtggtttgt ttgccggatc
     1801 aagagctacc aactcttttt ccgaaggtaa ctggcttcag cagagcgcag ataccaaata
     1861 ctgttcttct agtgtagccg tagttaggcc accacttcaa gaactctgta gcaccgccta
     1921 catacctcgc tctgctaatc ctgttaccag tggctgctgc cagtggcgat aagtcgtgtc
     1981 ttaccgggtt ggactcaaga cgatagttac cggataaggc gcagcggtcg ggctgaacgg
     2041 ggggttcgtg cacacagccc agcttggagc gaacgaccta caccgaactg agatacctac
     2101 agcgtgagct atgagaaagc gccacgcttc ccgaagggag aaaggcggac aggtatccgg
     2161 taagcggcag ggtcggaaca ggagagcgca cgagggagct tccaggggga aacgcctggt
     2221 atctttatag tcctgtcggg tttcgccacc tctgacttga gcgtcgattt ttgtgatgct
     2281 cgtcaggggg gcggagccta tggaaaaacg ccagcaacgc ggccttttta cggttcctgg
     2341 ccttttgctg gccttttgct cacatgttct ttcctgcgtt atcccctgat tctgtggata
     2401 accgtattac cgcctttgag tgagctgata ccgctcgccg cagccgaacg accgagcgca
     2461 gcgagtcagt gagcgaggaa gcggaagagc gcctgatgcg gtattttctc cttacgcatc
     2521 tgtgcggtat ttcacaccgc atagaccagc cgcgtaacct ggcaaaatcg gttacggttg
     2581 agtaataaat ggatgccctg cgtaagcggg tgtgggcgga caataaagtc ttaaactgaa
     2641 caaaatagat ctaaactatg acaataaagt cttaaactag acagaatagt tgtaaactga
     2701 aatcagtcca gttatgctgt gaaaaagcat actggacttt tgttatggct aaagcaaact
     2761 cttcattttc tgaagtgcaa attgcccgtc gtattaaaga ggggcgtggc caagggcatg
     2821 gtaaagacta tattcgcggc gttgtgacaa tttaccgaac aactccgcgg ccgggaagcc
     2881 gatctcggct tgaacgaatt gttaggtggc ggtacttggg tcgatatcaa agtgcatcac
     2941 ttcttcccgt atgcccaact ttgtatagag agccactgcg ggatcgtcac cgtaatctgc
     3001 ttgcacgtag atcacataag caccaagcgc gttggcctca tgcttgagga gattgatgag
     3061 cgcggtggca atgccctgcc tccggtgctc gccggagact gcgagatcat agatatagat
     3121 ctcactacgc ggctgctcaa acttgggcag aacgtaagcc gcgagagcgc caacaaccgc
     3181 ttcttggtcg aaggcagcaa gcgcgatgaa tgtcttacta cggagcaagt tcccgaggta
     3241 atcggagtcc ggctgatgtt gggagtaggt ggctacgtct ccgaactcac gaccgaaaag
     3301 atcaagagca gcccgcatgg atttgacttg gtcagggccg agcctacatg tgcgaatgat
     3361 gcccatactt gagccaccta actttgtttt agggcgactg ccctgctgcg taacatcgtt
     3421 gctgctgcgt aacatcgttg ctgctccata acatcaaaca tcgacccacg gcgtaacgcg
     3481 cttgctgctt ggatgcccga ggcatagact gtacaaaaaa acagtcataa caagccatga
     3541 aaaccgccac tgcgccgtta ccaccgctgc gttcggtcaa ggttctggac cagttgcgtg
     3601 agcgcatacg ctacttgcat tacagtttac gaaccgaaca ggcttatgtc aactgggttc
     3661 gtgccttcat ccgtttccac ggtgtgcgtc acccggcaac cttgggcagc agcgaagtcg
     3721 aggcatttct gtcctggctg gcgaacgagc gcaaggtttc ggtctccacg catcgtcagg
     3781 cattggcggc cttgctgttc ttctacggca aggtgctgtg cacggatctg cccttgcttc
     3841 aggagatcgg tagacctcgg ccgtcgcggc gcttgccggt ggtgctgacc ccggatgaag
     3901 tggttcgcat cctcggtttt ctggaaggcg agcatcgttt gttcgcccag gactctagct
     3961 atagttctag tggttggcta cagctttgtt tgtactatca acaggttgaa ctgctgatca
     4021 acagatcctc tacgcggccg cggtaccata acttcgtata gcatacatta tacgaagtta
     4081 tctggtttta ctagtatcga ttcgcgacct actccggaat attaatagat catggagata
     4141 attaaaatga taaccatctc gcaaataaat aagtatttta ctgttttcgt aacagttttg
     4201 taataaaaaa acctataaat attccggatt attcataccg tcccaccatc gggcgcggat
     4261 ccagccacca tggactacaa ggaccacgac ggcgattaca aggatcatga catcgactac
     4321 aaagacgacg atgacaaggg ttcccaccat caccaccatc actctgctgt gctgcagaac
     4381 aacgagctgt cccctgtggc tctgcgtcag atgtcttgcg ctgctggtac tacccagacc
     4441 gcttgcactg acgacaacgc tctggcttac tacaacacca ccaaaggtgg tcgtttcgtg
     4501 ctggctctgc tgagcgacct gcaagacttg aagtgggctc gtttccccaa gtccgacggc
     4561 accggtacta tctacaccga gctggaacct ccatgccgtt tcgtgaccga cactcccaag
     4621 ggtcccaaag tgaagtacct ctacttcatc aagggcctga acaacctgaa ccgtggcatg
     4681 gtgctgggtt ccctggctgc tactgtgcgt ctgcagtaaa agcttgtcga gaagtactag
     4741 aggatcataa tcagccatac cacatttgta gaggttttac ttgctttaaa aaacctccca
     4801 cacctccccc tgaacctgaa acataaaatg aatgcaattg ttgttgttaa cttgtttatt
     4861 gcagcttata atggttacaa ataaagcaat agcatcacaa atttcacaaa taaagcattt
     4921 ttttcactgc attctagttg tggtttgtcc aaactcatca atgtatctta tcatgtctgg
     4981 atctgatcac tgcttgagcc tagaagatcc ggctgctaac aaagcccgaa aggaagctga
     5041 gttggctgct gccaccgctg agcaataact atcataaccc ctaggagatc cgaaccagat
     5101 aagtgaaatc tagttccaaa ctattttgtc atttttaatt ttcgtattag cttacgacgc
     5161 tacacccagt tcccatctat tttgtcactc ttccctaaat aatccttaaa aactccattt
     5221 ccacccctcc cagttcccaa ctattttgtc cgcccacagc ggggcatttt tcttcctgtt
     5281 atgtttttaa tcaaacatcc tgccaactcc atgtgacaaa ccgtcatctt cggctacttt
//
