>Addgene plasmid #169177 | pLIB_3xFlag-His-nsp5CS-nsp9 (SARS-CoV-2) | addgene full sequence | sequence record 333223 | Addgene NGS Result
GCTTCTTGGTCGAAGGCAGCAAGCGCGATGAATGTCTTACTACGGAGCAAGTTCCCGAGGTAATCGGAGT
CCGGCTGATGTTGGGAGTAGGTGGCTACGTCTCCGAACTCACGACCGAAAAGATCAAGAGCAGCCCGCAT
GGATTTGACTTGGTCAGGGCCGAGCCTACATGTGCGAATGATGCCCATACTTGAGCCACCTAACTTTGTT
TTAGGGCGACTGCCCTGCTGCGTAACATCGTTGCTGCTGCGTAACATCGTTGCTGCTCCATAACATCAAA
CATCGACCCACGGCGTAACGCGCTTGCTGCTTGGATGCCCGAGGCATAGACTGTACAAAAAAACAGTCAT
AACAAGCCATGAAAACCGCCACTGCGCCGTTACCACCGCTGCGTTCGGTCAAGGTTCTGGACCAGTTGCG
TGAGCGCATACGCTACTTGCATTACAGTTTACGAACCGAACAGGCTTATGTCAACTGGGTTTGTGCCTTC
ATCCGTTTCCACGGTGTGCGTCACCCGGCAACCTTGGGCAGCAGCGAAGTCGAGGCATTTCTGTCCTGGC
TGGCGAACGAGCGCAAGGTTTCGGTCTCCACGCATCGTCAGGCATTGGCGGCCTTGCTGTTCTTCTACGG
CAAGGTGCTGTGCACGGATCTGCCCTTGCTTCAGGAGATCGGTAGACCTCGGCCGTCGCGGCGCTTGCCG
GTGGTGCTGACCCCGGATGAAGTGGTTCGCATCCTCGGTTTTCTGGAAGGCGAGCATCGTTTGTTCGCCC
AGGACTCTAGCTATAGTTCTAGTGGTTGGCTACAGCTTTGTTTGTACTATCAACAGGTTGAACTGCTGAT
CAACAGATCCTCTACGCGGCCGCGGTACCATAACTTCGTATAGCATACATTATACGAAGTTATCTGGTTT
TACTAGTATCGATTCGCGACCTACTCCGGAATATTAATAGATCATGGAGATAATTAAAATGATAACCATC
TCGCAAATAAATAAGTATTTTACTGTTTTCGTAACAGTTTTGTAATAAAAAAACCTATAAATATTCCGGA
TTATTCATACCGTCCCACCATCGGGCGCGGATCCAGCCACCATGGACTACAAGGACCACGACGGCGATTA
CAAGGATCATGACATCGACTACAAAGACGACGATGACAAGGGTTCCCACCATCACCACCATCACTCTGCT
GTGCTGCAGAACAACGAGCTGTCCCCTGTGGCTCTGCGTCAGATGTCTTGCGCTGCTGGTACTACCCAGA
CCGCTTGCACTGACGACAACGCTCTGGCTTACTACAACACCACCAAAGGTGGTCGTTTCGTGCTGGCTCT
GCTGAGCGACCTGCAAGACTTGAAGTGGGCTCGTTTCCCCAAGTCCGACGGCACCGGTACTATCTACACC
GAGCTGGAACCTCCATGCCGTTTCGTGACCGACACTCCCAAGGGTCCCAAAGTGAAGTACCTCTACTTCA
TCAAGGGCCTGAACAACCTGAACCGTGGCATGGTGCTGGGTTCCCTGGCTGCTACTGTGCGTCTGCAGTA
AAAGCTTGTCGAGAAGTACTAGAGGATCATAATCAGCCATACCACATTTGTAGAGGTTTTACTTGCTTTA
AAAAACCTCCCACACCTCCCCCTGAACCTGAAACATAAAATGAATGCAATTGTTGTTGTTAACTTGTTTA
TTGCAGCTTATAATGGTTACAAATAAAGCAATAGCATCACAAATTTCACAAATAAAGCATTTTTTTCACT
GCATTCTAGTTGTGGTTTGTCCAAACTCATCAATGTATCTTATCATGTCTGGATCTGATCACTGCTTGAG
CCTAGAAGATCCGGCTGCTAACAAAGCCCGAAAGGAAGCTGAGTTGGCTGCTGCCACCGCTGAGCAATAA
CTATCATAACCCCTAGGAGATCCGAACCAGATAAGTGAAATCTAGTTCCAAACTATTTTGTCATTTTTAA
TTTTCGTATTAGCTTACGACGCTACACCCAGTTCCCATCTATTTTGTCACTCTTCCCTAAATAATCCTTA
AAAACTCCATTTCCACCCCTCCCAGTTCCCAACTATTTTGTCCGCCCACAGCGGGGCATTTTTCTTCCTG
TTATGTTTTTAATCAAACATCCTGCCAACTCCATGTGACAAACCGTCATCTTCGGCTACTTTTTCTCTGT
CACAGAATGAAAATTTTTCTGTCATCTCTTCGTTATTAATGTTTGTAATTGACTGAATATCAACGCTTAT
TTGCAGCCTGAATGGCGAATGGG
[124 nt withheld, positions 2264-2387]
C
[91 nt withheld, positions 2389-2479]
A
[49 nt withheld, positions 2481-2529]
CCTTTGACGTTGGAGTCCACGTTCTT
[37 nt withheld, positions 2556-2592]
ACCCTATCTCGGTCTATTCTTTTGATTTATAAGGGATTTTGCCGATTTCGGCCTATTGGTTAAAAAATGA
GCTGATTTAACAAAAATTTAACGCGAATTTTAACAAAATATTAACGCTTACAATTTAGGTGGCACTTTTC
GGGGAAATGTGCGCGGAACCCCTATTTGTTTATTTTTCTAAATACATTCAAATATGTATCCGCTCATGAG
ACAATAACCCTGATAAATGCTTCAATAATATTGAAAAAGGAAGAGTATGAGTATTCAACATTTCCGTGTC
GCCCTTATTCCCTTTTTTGCGGCATTTTGCCTTCCTGTTTTTGCTCACCCAGAAACGCTGGTGAAAGTAA
AAGATGCTGAAGATCAGTTGGGTGCACGAGTGGGTTACATCGAACTGGATCTCAACAGCGGTAAGATCCT
TGAGAGTTTTCGCCCCGAAGAACGTTTTCCAATGATGAGCACTTTTAAAGTTCTGCTATGTGGCGCGGTA
TTATCCCGTATTGACGCCGGGCAAGAGCAACTCGGTCGCCGCATACACTATTCTCAGAATGACTTGGTTG
AGTACTCACCAGTCACAGAAAAGCATCTTACGGATGGCATGACAGTAAGAGAATTATGCAGTGCTGCCAT
AACCATGAGTGATAACACTGCGGCCAACTTACTTCTGACAACGATCGGAGGACCGAAGGAGCTAACCGCT
TTTTTGCACAACATGGGGGATCATGTAACTCGCCTTGATCGTTGGGAACCGGAGCTGAATGAAGCCATAC
CAAACGACGAGCGTGACACCACGATGCCTGTAGCAATGGCAACAACGTTGCGCAAACTATTAACTGGCGA
ACTACTTACTCTAGCTTCCCGGCAACAATTAATAGACTGGATGGAGGCGGATAAAGTTGCAGGACCACTT
CTGCGCTCGGCCCTTCCGGCTGGCTGGTTTATTGCTGATAAATCTGGAGCCGGTGAGCGTGGGTCTCGCG
GTATCATTGCAGCACTGGGGCCAGATGGTAAGCCCTCCCGTATCGTAGTTATCTACACGACGGGGAGTCA
GGCAACTATGGATGAACGAAATAGACAGATCGCTGAGATAGGTGCCTCACTGATTAAGCATTGGTAACTG
TCAGACCAAGTTTACTCATATATACTTTAGATTGATTTAAAACTTCATTTTTAATTTAAAAGGATCTAGG
TGAAGATCCTTTTTGATAATCTCATGACCAAAATCCCTTAACGTGAGTTTTCGTTCCACTGAGCGTCAGA
CCCCGTAGAAAAGATCAAAGGATCTTCTTGAGATCCTTTTTTTCTGCGCGTAATCTGCTGCTTGCAAACA
AAAAAACCACCGCTACCAGCGGTGGTTTGTTTGCCGGATCAAGAGCTACCAACTCTTTTTCCGAAGGTAA
CTGGCTTCAGCAGAGCGCAGATACCAAATACTATTCTTCTAGTGTAGCCGTAGTTAGGCCACCACTTCAA
GAACTCTGTAGCACCGCCTACATACCTCGCTCTGCTAATCCTGTTACCAGTGGCTGCTGCCAGTGGCGAT
AAGTCGTGTCTTACCGGGTTGGACTCAAGACGATAGTTACCGGATAAGGCGCAGCGGTCGGGCTGAACGG
GGGGTTCGTGCACACAGCCCAGCTTGGAGCGAACGACCTACACCGAACTGAGATACCTACAGCGTGAGCT
ATGAGAAAGCGCCACGCTTCCCGAAGGGAGAAAGGCGGACAGGTATCCGGTAAGCGGCAGGGTCGGAACA
GGAGAGCGCACGAGGGAGCTTCCAGGGGGAAACGCCTGGTATCTTTATAGTCCTGTCGGGTTTCGCCACC
TCTGACTTGAGCGTCGATTTTTGTGATGCTCGTCAGGGGGGCGGAGCCTATGGAAAAACGCCAGCAACGC
GGCCTTTTTACGGTTCCTGGCCTTTTGCTGGCCTTTTGCTCACATGTTCTTTCCTGCGTTATCCCCTGAT
TCTGTGGATAACCGTATTACCGCCTTTGAGTGAGCTGATACCGCTCGCCGCAGCCGAACGACCGAGCGCA
GCGAGTCAGTGAGCGAGGAAGCGGAAGAGCGCCTGATGCGGTATTTTCTCCTTACGCATCTGTGCGGTAT
TTCACACCGCATAGACCAGCCGCGTAACCTGGCAAAATCGGTTACGGTTGAGTAATAAATGGATGCCCTG
CGTAAGCGGGTGTGGGCGGACAATAAAGTCTTAAACTGAACAAAATAGATCTAAACTATGACAATAAAGT
CTTAAACTAGACAGAATAGTTGTAAACTGAAATCAGTCCAGTTATGCTGTGAAAAAGCATACTGGACTTT
TGTTATGGCTAAAGCAAACTCTTCATTTTCTGAAGTGCAAATTGCCCGTCGTATTAAAGAGGGGCGTGGC
CAAGGGCATGGTAAAGACTATATTCGCGGCGTTGTGACAATTTACCGAACAACTCCGCGGCCGGGAAGCC
GATCTCGGCTTGAACGAATTGTTAGGTGGCGGTACTTGGGTCGATATCAAAGTGCATCACTTCTTCCCGT
ATGCCCAACTTTGTATAGAGAGCCACTGCGGGATCGTCACCGTAATCTGCTTGCACGTAGATCACATAAG
CACCAAGCGCGTTGGCCTCATGCTTGAGGAGATTGATGAGCGCGGTGGCAATGCCCTGCCTCCGGTGCTC
GCCGGAGACTGCGAGATCATAGATATAGATCTCACTACGCGGCTGCTCAAACTTGGGCAGAACGTAAGCC
GCGAGAGCGCCAACAACC
Features (pLannotate 1.2.2; 18 found; start..end, strand, type, name):
    446..474     -  promoter       Pc promoter: intI1 (promoter lies within the coding sequence); class 1 integron promoter
    452..814     -  CDS            YPR2_ECOLX (fragment): Protein predicted: Swiss-Prot protein existence level 4. From Escherichia coli.
    814..841     -  rep_origin     R6K γ ori (fragment): γ replication origin from E. coli plasmid R6K; requires the R6K initiator protein pi for replication
    870..903     +  protein_bind   loxP: Cre-mediated recombination occurs in the 8-bp core sequence (GCATACAT). Cre recombinase
    951..1042    +  promoter       polyhedrin promoter: polh from Autographa californica; promoter for the baculovirus polyhedrin gene
   1140..1160    +  CDS            FLAG (fragment): FLAG® epitope tag, followed by an enterokinase cleavage site
   1565..1648    +  CDS            large T antigen (fragment): large T antigen from SV40 (simian virus 40)
   1671..1805    +  polyA_signal   SV40 poly(A) signal: SV40 polyadenylation signal
   1834..1883    +  CDS            SET1 (fragment): solubility-enhancement tag derived from T7 phage gene 10B
   1915..2080    -  mobile_element Tn7L: mini-Tn7 element (left end of the Tn7 transposon) Tn7
   2243..2259    +  CDS            lacZα (fragment): LacZα fragment of β-galactosidase; lacZ fragment
   2264..2718    +  rep_origin     f1 ori (sequence partly withheld): f1 bacteriophage origin of replication; arrow indicates direction of (+) strand synthesis
   2744..2848    +  promoter       AmpR promoter: bla
   2849..3709    +  CDS            AmpR: β-lactamase; bla; confers resistance to ampicillin, carbenicillin, and related antibiotics
   3880..4468    +  rep_origin     ori: high-copy-number ColE1/pMB1/pBR322/pUC origin of replication
   4654..4705    -  misc_feature   bom (fragment): basis of mobility region from pBR322
   4773..4997    -  mobile_element Tn7R: mini-Tn7 element (right end of the Tn7 transposon) Tn7
   5064..257     -  CDS            GmR (across the origin): gentamycin acetyltransferase; aacC1; confers resistance to gentamycin
