[The description below was written by a language model from this plasmid's Addgene catalogue record, the feature table of its GenBank file and pLannotate feature annotations shown in this document.]
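Description:
pLIB_3xFlag-His-nsp5CS-nsp9 (SARS-CoV-2) is a 5,340 bp baculoviral transfer vector built on the pLIB backbone of the biGBac system, intended for producing SARS-CoV-2 nsp9 in insect cells. In bacteria it is maintained through a high-copy ColE1/pUC-type origin and selected with ampicillin via β-lactamase; an f1 phage origin is also annotated. The expression cassette and a gentamicin acetyltransferase gene lie between the Tn7L and Tn7R ends of a mini-Tn7 element. The whole segment can therefore be moved by Tn7 transposition into a bacmid (the Bac-to-Bac route noted by the depositor), with gentamicin resistance marking the transposed cargo. A loxP site and short fragments of other backbone elements, including a small piece of the R6K γ origin, are detected upstream of the promoter as vector remnants.

The payload is a 450 bp open reading frame driven by the baculovirus polyhedrin promoter, a very late promoter that gives strong expression in infected cells, and terminated by an SV40 polyadenylation signal. It encodes nsp9, a product of the viral ORF1ab polyprotein, codon optimised for Spodoptera frugiperda and inserted by Gibson cloning. An N-terminal 3xFlag-His6 tag allows affinity purification and detection. Between tag and nsp9 sits a recognition site for the viral main protease nsp5, so nsp5 cleavage removes the tag. The associated publication concerns screening for small-molecule nsp5 inhibitors, which suggests use of this fusion as a source of purified nsp9 or as a cleavable protease substrate, although the record does not state its exact role. The two feature tables describe the same circular sequence with different start coordinates.
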