Addgene plasmid #169177: pLIB_3xFlag-His-nsp5CS-nsp9 (SARS-CoV-2)
Purpose: Baculoviral transfer vector to express SARS-CoV-2 nsp9 with nsp5-cleavable 3xFlag-His6 tag in insect cells
Depositing lab: John Diffley. Depositing organization: Francis Crick Institute. Publication: Identifying SARS-CoV-2 antiviral compounds by screening for small molecule inhibitors of Nsp5 main protease. Milligan JC, Zeisner TU, Papageorgiou G, Joshi D, Soudy C, Ulferts R, Wu M, Lim CT, Tan KW, Weissmann F, Canal B, Fujisawa R, Deegan T, Nagaraj H, Bineva-Todd G, Basier C, Curran JF, Howell M, Beale R, Labib K, O'Reilly N, Diffley JFX. Biochem J. 2021 Jul 16;478(13):2499-2515. doi: 10.1042/BCJ20210197. PubMed 34198327.
Backbone
  Vector backbone: pLIB (biGBac)
  Vector type: Insect Expression
  Selectable markers: Gentamicin
Growth in bacteria
  Bacterial resistance: Ampicillin, 100 μg/mL
  Growth temperature: 37°C
  Growth strain: DH5alpha
  Copy number: Unknown
Gene/Insert
  Gene/Insert name: 3xFlag-His-nsp5CS-nsp9 (alt names: 3xFlag-His6-SAVLQ-nsp9; 3FH-nsp9; SARS-CoV-2 nsp9)
  Species: SARS-CoV-2
  Mutation: Codon optimised for insect cells (Spodoptera frugiperda)
  Entrez Gene: ORF1ab (a.k.a. GU280_gp01)
  Promoter: Polyhedrin
  Tag / fusion protein: 3xFlag-His6 (nsp5-cleavable) (N terminal on insert)
  Cloning method: Gibson Cloning
  Sequencing primers: 5′ TCAACAGGTTGAACTGCTGATC; 3′ GGTGTAGCGTCGTAAGCTAATAC
Terms and licenses: Academic/Nonprofit Terms; Industry Terms: Not Available to Industry
Depositor comments: Baculovirus generation using Tn7 transposition (Bac-to-Bac).
How to cite: pLIB_3xFlag-His-nsp5CS-nsp9 (SARS-CoV-2) was a gift from John Diffley (Addgene plasmid # 169177 ; http://n2t.net/addgene:169177 ; RRID:Addgene_169177)
